Addgene plasmid #90010: pSF3-Flag-Cbir-Cdc25C WT_Myc-Nbir-14-3-3e
Purpose: Split-BioID plasmid: Expresses N-terminally tagged CBir[257-321]-Cdc25C and N-terminally tagged NBir[2-256]-14-3-3e
Depositing lab: Julien Béthune. Depositing organization: Universitaet Heidelberg. Publication: Split-BioID a conditional proteomics approach to monitor the composition of spatiotemporally defined protein complexes. Schopp IM, Amaya Ramirez CC, Debeljak J, Kreibich E, Skribbe M, Wild K, Bethune J. Nat Commun. 2017 Jun 6;8:15690. doi: 10.1038/ncomms15690. PubMed 28585547.
Backbone
  Vector backbone: pSF3
  Total vector size (bp): 10119
  Vector type: Mammalian Expression, Retroviral ; Flp/FRT
  Selectable markers: Hygromycin ; Ganciclovir (negative selection when making stable cell lines)
Growth in bacteria
  Bacterial resistance: Ampicillin, 100 μg/mL
  Growth temperature: 37°C
  Growth strain: NEB Stable
  Copy number: High Copy
Gene/Insert 1
  Gene/Insert name: CBirA*-Cdc25C WT
  Species: H. sapiens (human)
  Insert size (bp): 1728
  Promoter: CMV
  Tag / fusion protein: FLAG (N terminal on insert)
  Cloning method: Unknown
  Sequencing primers: 5′ tatactttctagagaataggaac
Gene/Insert 2
  Gene/Insert name: NBirA*-14-3-3e
  Species: H. sapiens (human)
  Insert size (bp): 1635
  Promoter: CMV
  Tag / fusion protein: Myc (N terminal on insert)
  Cloning method: Unknown
  Sequencing primers: 5′ GTGGTTTGTCCAAACTCATC
Resource information
  A portion of this plasmid was derived from a plasmid made by: Addgene plasmids: pQTEV-YWHAE (#31562) a kind gift from Konrad Buessow and GFP cdc25c (#10969) a kind gift from Toren Finkel and pCDNA3.1-MycBioID (#35700) kind gift from Kyle Roux
Terms and licenses: Academic/Nonprofit Terms; Industry Terms: Not Available to Industry
How to cite: pSF3-Flag-Cbir-Cdc25C WT_Myc-Nbir-14-3-3e was a gift from Julien Béthune (Addgene plasmid # 90010 ; http://n2t.net/addgene:90010 ; RRID:Addgene_90010)
