[The description below was written by a language model from this plasmid's Addgene catalogue record and pLannotate feature annotations shown in this document.]
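Description:
pSF3-Flag-Cbir-Cdc25C WT_Myc-Nbir-14-3-3e is a 10.1 kb Split-BioID plasmid on the pSF3 backbone, catalogued as a mammalian expression, retroviral and Flp/FRT vector. It is maintained in E. coli through a high-copy ColE1/pUC-type origin and a β-lactamase (ampicillin resistance) gene. The annotated viral framework is from Moloney murine leukemia virus: a 5′ LTR, Ψ packaging signal with a truncated gag fragment, and a U3-deleted, self-inactivating 3′ LTR. An FRT site lies just downstream of the expression unit. The catalogue lists hygromycin as the mammalian marker and ganciclovir as a negative selection used when making stable lines. No hygromycin resistance or thymidine kinase gene is annotated on the plasmid, so these selections presumably depend on Flp-mediated exchange at a tagged locus in the recipient cells. The record does not spell this out.

The payload is a bidirectional cassette. A tetracycline response element with seven tetO copies is flanked by two divergent minimal CMV promoters, so although the catalogue simply lists "CMV", the features indicate tetracycline-regulated co-expression of both inserts. One direction encodes FLAG-tagged CBirA* (residues 257–321 of the promiscuous R118G E. coli biotin ligase) fused N-terminally to wild-type human Cdc25C. The other direction encodes NBirA* (residues 2–256) fused N-terminally to human 14-3-3ε (YWHAE), followed by an SV40 poly(A) signal. The catalogue describes this second fusion as Myc-tagged, though the Myc tag is not annotated in the feature table.

Neither BirA* fragment is active alone. When Cdc25C and 14-3-3ε associate, the halves reassemble and biotinylate nearby proteins. This allows conditional proximity proteomics of that specific protein complex.
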