Features (pLannotate 1.2.2; 28 found; start..end, strand, type, name):
    402..995     +  LTR            LTR: long terminal repeat from Moloney murine leukemia virus
   1058..1257    +  misc_feature   MMLV Ψ: packaging signal of Moloney murine leukemia virus (MMLV)
   1309..1397    +  misc_feature   MESV Ψ (fragment): packaging signal of murine embryonic stem cell virus
   1487..1896    +  CDS            gag (truncated) (fragment): truncated Moloney murine leukemia virus (MMLV) gag gene lacking the start codon
   1968..2051    +  CDS            large T antigen (fragment): large T antigen from SV40 (simian virus 40)
   2074..2208    +  polyA_signal   SV40 poly(A) signal: SV40 polyadenylation signal
   2398..3162    -  CDS            YWHAE: 1433E_CHICK - Experimental evidence at protein level: Swiss-Prot protein existence level 1. Adapter protein implicated in the regulation of a large spectrum of both general and specialized signaling pathways. Binds to a large number of partners, usually by recognition of a phosphoserine or phosphothreonine motif. Binding generally results in the modulation of the activity of the binding partner. From Gallus gallus (Chicken).
   3223..3987    -  CDS            BirA(R118G) (fragment): promiscuous R118G mutant of the E. coli biotin protein ligase (Cronan, 2005) also known as BirA* or BioID
   4118..4155    -  promoter       minimal CMV promoter: human cytomegalovirus (CMV) immediate early promoter
   4172..4442    -  protein_bind   tetracycline response element: contains seven copies of the tetracycline operator tetO tetracycline repressor TetR
   4457..4495    +  promoter       minimal CMV promoter: human cytomegalovirus (CMV) immediate early promoter
   4610..4630    +  CDS            FLAG (fragment): FLAG® epitope tag, followed by an enterokinase cleavage site
   4637..4831    +  CDS            BirA(R118G) (fragment): promiscuous R118G mutant of the E. coli biotin protein ligase (Cronan, 2005) also known as BirA* or BioID
   4904..6319    +  CDS            CDC25C: MPIP3_HUMAN - Experimental evidence at protein level: Swiss-Prot protein existence level 1. Functions as a dosage-dependent inducer in mitotic control. Tyrosine protein phosphatase required for progression of the cell cycle. When phosphorylated, highly effective in activating G2 cells into prophase. Directly dephosphorylates CDK1 and activates its kinase activity. From Homo sapiens (Human).
   6357..6404    +  protein_bind   FRT: FLP-mediated recombination occurs in the 8-bp core sequence TCTAGAAA (Turan and Bode, 2011). FLP recombinase from the Saccharomyces cerevisiae 2μ plasmid
   6412..6509    +  CDS            env (fragment): murine leukemia virus gPr80 envelope polyprotein precursor; env; proteolytically cleaved into gp70SU and p15TM subunits
   6551..6587    +  LTR            3' LTR (ΔU3) (fragment): self-inactivating 3' long terminal repeat (LTR) from Moloney murine leukemia virus
   6591..6788    +  LTR            3' LTR (ΔU3) (fragment): self-inactivating 3' long terminal repeat (LTR) from Moloney murine leukemia virus
   7487..7644    +  CDS            lacZα (fragment): LacZα fragment of β-galactosidase; lacZ fragment
   7650..7749    -  misc_feature   bom (fragment): basis of mobility region from pBR322
   7851..7885    -  CDS            rop (fragment): Rop protein, which maintains plasmids at low copy number; rop
   7982..8086    +  promoter       AmpR promoter: bla
   8087..8947    +  CDS            AmpR: β-lactamase; bla; confers resistance to ampicillin, carbenicillin, and related antibiotics
   9118..9706    +  rep_origin     ori: high-copy-number ColE1/pMB1/pBR322/pUC origin of replication
   9889..9981    +  CDS            lacI (fragment): lac repressor; lacI; The lac repressor binds to the lac operator to inhibit transcription in E. coli. This inhibition can be relieved by adding lactose or isopropyl-β-D-thiogalactopyranoside (IPTG).
   9994..10015   +  protein_bind   CAP binding site: CAP binding activates transcription in the presence of cAMP. E. coli catabolite activator protein
  10030..10060   +  promoter       lac promoter: promoter for the E. coli lac operon
  10068..10084   +  protein_bind   lac operator: The lac repressor binds to the lac operator to inhibit transcription in E. coli. This inhibition can be relieved by adding lactose or isopropyl-β-D-thiogalactopyranoside (IPTG). lac repressor encoded by lacI
>Addgene plasmid #90010 | pSF3-Flag-Cbir-Cdc25C WT_Myc-Nbir-14-3-3e | depositor full sequence | sequence record 177766 | pSF3-Flag-Cbir-Cdc25C WT_Myc-Nbir-14-3-3e sequence 10119 bps
CAAGCTAGCTTTGCTCTTAGGAGTTTCCTAATACATCCCAAACTCAAATATATAAAGCATTTGACTTGTT
CTATGCCCTAGGGGGCGGGGGGAAGCTAAGCCAGCTTTTTTTAACATTTAAAATGTTAATTCCATTTTAA
ATGCACAGATGTTTTTATTTCATAAGGGTTTCAATGTGCATGAATGCTGCAATATTCCTGTTACCAAAGC
TAGTATAAATAAAAATAGATAAACGTGGAAATTACTTAGAGTTTCTGTCATTAACGTTTCCTTCCTCAGT
TGACAACATAAATGCGCTGCTGAGCAAGCCAGTTTGCATCTGTCAGGATCAATTTCCCATTATGCCAGTC
ATATTAATTACTAGTCAATTAGTTGATTTTTATTTTTGACATATACATGTGAATGAAAGACCCCACCTGT
AGGTTTGGCAAGCTAGCTTAAGTAACGCCATTTTGCAAGGCATGGAAAAATACATAACTGAGAATAGAAA
AGTTCAGATCAAGGTCAGGAACAGATGGAACAGCTGAATATGGGCCAAACAGGATATCTGTGGTAAGCAG
TTCCTGCCCCGGCTCAGGGCCAAGAACAGATGGAACAGCTGAATATGGGCCAAACAGGATATCTGTGGTA
AGCAGTTCCTGCCCCGGCTCAGGGCCAAGAACAGATGGTCCCCAGATGCGGTCCAGCCCTCAGCAGTTTC
TAGAGAACCATCAGATGTTTCCAGGGTGCCCCAAGGACCTGAAATGACCCTGTGCCTTATTTGAACTAAC
CAATCAGTTCGCTTCTCGCTTCTGTTCGCGCGCTTATGCTCCCCGAGCTCAATAAAAGAGCCCACAACCC
CTCACTCGGGGCGCCAGTCCTCCGATTGACTGAGTCGCCCGGGTACCCGTGTATCCAATAAACCCTCTTG
CAGTTGCATCCGACTTGTGGTCTCGCTGTTCCTTGGGAGGGTCTCCTCTGAGTGATTGACTACCCGTCAG
CGGGGGTCTTTCATTTGGGGGCTCGTCCGGGATCGGGAGACCCCTGCCCAGGGACCACCGACCCACCACC
GGGAGGTAAGCTGGCCAGCAACTTATCTGTGTCTGTCCGATTGTCTAGTGTCTATGACTGATTTTATGCG
CCTGCGTCGGTACTAGTTAGCTAACTAGCTCTGTATCTGGCGGACCCGTGGTGGAACTGACGAGTTCGGA
ACACCCGGCCGCAACCCTGGGAGACGTCCCAGGGACTTCGGGGGCCGTTTTTGTGGCCCGACCTGAGTCC
TAAAATCCCGATCGTTTAGGACTCTTTGGTGCACCCCCCTTAGAGGAGGGATATGTGGTTCTGGTAGGAG
ACGAGAACCTAAAACAGTTCCCGCCTCCGTCTGAATTTTTGCTTTCGGTTTGGGACCGAAGCCGCGCCGC
GCGTCTTGTCTGCTGCAGCATCGTTCTGTGTTGTCTCTGTCTGACTGTGTTTCTGTATTTGTCTGAAAAT
ATGGGCCCGGGCTAGCCTGTTACCACTCCCTTAAGTTTGACCTTAGGTCACTGGAAAGATGTCGAGCGGA
TCGCTCACAACCAGTCGGTAGATGTCAAGAAGAGACGTTGGGTTACCTTCTGCTCTGCAGAATGGCCAAC
CTTTAACGTCGGATGGCCGCGAGACGGCACCTTTAACCGAGACCTCATCACCCAGGTTAAGATCAAGGTC
TTTTCACCTGGCCCGCATGGACACCCAGACCAGGTGGGGTACATCGTGACCTGGGAAGCCTTGGCTTTTG
ACCCCCCTCCCTGGGTCAAGCCCTTTGTACACCCTAAGCCTCCGCCTCCTCTTCCTCCATCCGCCCCGTC
TCTCCCCCTTGAACCTCCTCGTTCGACCCCGCCTCGATCCTCCCTTTATCCAGCCCTCACTCCTTCTCTA
GGCGCCCCCATATGGCCATATGAGATCCGAAGTTCCTATTCCGAAGTTCCTATTCTTCAAATAGTATAGG
AACTTCAGATCATAATCAGCCATACCACATTTGTAGAGGTTTTACTTGCTTTAAAAAACCTCCCACACCT
CCCCCTGAACCTGAAACATAAAATGAATGCAATTGTTGTTGTTAACTTGTTTATTGCAGCTTATAATGGT
TACAAATAAGGCAATAGCATCACAAATTTCACAAATAAGGCATTTTTTTCACTGCATTCTAGTTTTGGTT
TGTCCAAACTCATCAATGTATCTTATCATGTCTGGATCTCAAATCCCTCGGAAGCTGCGCCTGTCTTAGG
TTGGAGTGATACATTTTTATCACTTTTACCCGTCTTTGGATTAGGCAGTAGCTCTGACGGCCCTCCTGTC
TTAGGTTAGTGAAAAATGTCACTCTCTTACCCGTCATTGGCTGTCCAGCTTAGCTCGCAGGGGAGGTGGT
CTGGATCCCTAACGCGTCTGATTTTCGTCTTCCACGTCCTGCAGCGCTTCTTTATTCTGCTCTTCACCGT
CACCCTGCATGTCTGAAGTCCATAGTGTCAGATTATCACGTAACAACTGCATGATAAGTGTAGAGTCCTT
ATAGCTTTCTTCACTCAGCGTATCCAGTTCTGCAATTGCATCATCAAAAGCTGCTTTTGCCAACCTGCAG
GCACGGTCAGGGGAATTAAGAATTTCGTAGTAGAATACGGAAAAATTGAGAGCAAGACCTAAGCGAATAG
GATGCGTTGGTGGAAGTTCTGTCATTGCAATATCACTAGCAGCTTTATAAGCCACTAGGCTGTTCTCCGC
AGCCTCCTTCCTGTCGTTTCCTGTGGCAAATTCTGCCAGATACCTGTGGTAGTCCCCTTTCATTTTATAA
TAGAAAACCTTGGACTCGCCAGTGTTAGCTGCTGGAATGAGGTGTTTGTCCAGTACATCCAGAATGTCAC
AACAGATTAACTTTAGCTCAGTCTCAACCATTTGCCGATATTCCCGAATCATTTTTAGCTTGTCTTCTCC
TCCCTTGTTTTCTTCTTTCTGTTCAATGCTGCTGATTATTCTCCAGGAGGCTCTTCTAGCTCCAATCACA
TTCTTATATGCAACAGATAGGAGGTTTCTTTCTTCAACTGTCAGCTCCACATCCATCCCTGCTACTTTCT
TCATTGACCCCACCATTTCGTCGTATCGCTCAGCCTGCTCGGCCAGCTTCGCCTGGTACACCAGATCCTC
TCGATCATCCATATCGATGCCCCGGGAGGCGTAGGAGATCTGGCCGCCGCCGGAGGAGCCGCCGCCATGT
TTCTCCTGCTCGAACAGCTCCAGAGCGGCTCTCAGCTCTCTGATCAGCATGGCGGCCAGGGTGTTCCGGT
CCAGGTTGATGCCAGCCTCCTGCAGGGTGATCCAGCCCTGGTTCACCACGCTCTCCTCCACTCTTCTCAT
GGCCATGTTGATTCCGGCTCCGATCACGATCTGAGCGGCATCGCCTGTCTTGCCTGTCAGCTCCACCAGG
ATGCCAGCCAGCTTGCGGTCCTGGAGGTACAGGTCATTAGGCCACTTCACTCTCACCTTGTCGGCTCCCA
GCTTTCTCAGCACCTCGGCCATCACGATTCCGATCACCAGACTCAGTCCGATGGCAGCAGCAGGTCCCTG
CTCCAGTCTCCAGAACATGGACAGGTACAGGTTGGCTCCGAATGGGCTGAACCACTTCCGTCCTCTGCCT
CCTCTGCCAGCCTGCTGGTACTCGGCGATGCAGGCGTCGCCGGACTTCAGCTCTCCGATTCTGTCCAGCA
GGTACTGATTGGTGGAGTCGATCACAGGCAGCACGGCCACGCTTCCGCCATCCAGCTGTCCCAGGATCTG
CTTGGCGTTCAGCAGCTGGATAGGCTCAGGCAGGCTGTAGCCCTTGCCAGGCACGGTGAACACGTCCACT
CCCCAGTCTCTCAGTGTCTGGATGTGCTTGTTGATGGCGGCTCTGCTCATTCCCAGGGTCTCTCCCAGCT
GCTCGCCAGAGTGGAACTCGCCGTTGGCCAGCAGGGCGATCAGCTTCAGGGGCACGGTGTTGTCCTTGTC
GAGATCCTCTTCTGAGATGAGTTTTTGTTCCATCTCGACCGCGGAGGCTGGATCGGTCCCGGTGTCTTCT
ATGGAGGTCAAAACAGCGTGGATGGCGTCTCCAGGCGATCTGACGGTTCACTAAACGAGCTCTGCTTATA
TAGGCCTCCCACCGTACACGCCTACAAGCTTCTTTCACTTTTCTCTATCACTGATAGGGAGTGGTAAACT
CGACTTTCACTTTTCTCTATCACTGATAGGGAGTGGTAAACTCGACTTTCACTTTTCTCTATCACTGATA
GGGAGTGGTAAACTCGACTTTCACTTTTCTCTATCACTGATAGGGAGTGGTAAACTCGACTTTCACTTTT
CTCTATCACTGATAGGGAGTGGTAAACTCGACTTTCACTTTTCTCTATCACTGATAGGGAGTGGTAAACT
CGACTTTCACTTTTCTCTATCACTGATAGGGAGTGGTAAACTCGAGGGTAGGCGTGTACGGTGGGAGGCC
TATATAAGCAGAGCTCGTTTAGTGAACCGTCAGATCGCCTGGAGACGCCATCCACGCTGTTTTGACCTCC
ATAGAAGACACCGGGACCGATCCAGCCTCCGCGGAATTCGGCCGGCCTCAATTATGGACTACAAGGACGA
CGATGACAAGATTAACGGACTGGCTCCTTACCTGAGCAGATGGGAGAAGCTGGACAACTTCATCAACAGA
CCTGTGAAGCTGATCATCGGCGACAAGGAAATCTTCGGCATCTCCAGAGGAATCGACAAGCAGGGAGCTC
TGCTGCTGGAGCAGGACGGAATCATCAAGCCCTGGATGGGCGGAGAAATCTCCCTGAGAAGCGCAGAGAA
GCTCGAGGCGAACCAGATCTCCTACGCCTCCCGGGGCGGCGGCTCCTCCGGCGGCGGCGTTTGTTTCATG
TCCTCTACGGAACTCTTCTCATCCACAAGAGAGGAAGGAAGCTCTGGCTCAGGACCCAGTTTTAGGTCTA
ATCAAAGGAAAATGTTAAACCTGCTCCTGGAGAGAGACACTTCCTTTACCGTCTGTCCAGATGTCCCTAG
AACTCCAGTGGGCAAATTTCTTGGTGATTCTGCAAACCTAAGCATTTTGTCTGGAGGAACCCCAAAATGT
TGCCTCGATCTTTCGAATCTTAGCAGTGGGGAGATAACTGCCACTCAGCTTACCACTTCTGCAGACCTTG
ATGAAACTGGTCACCTGGATTCTTCAGGACTTCAGGAAGTGCATTTAGCTGGGATGAATCATGACCAGCA
CCTAATGAAATGTAGCCCAGCACAGCTTCTTTGTAGCACTCCGAATGGTTTGGACCGTGGCCATAGAAAG
AGAGATGCAATGTGTAGTTCATCTGCAAATAAAGAAAATGACAATGGAAACTTGGTGGACAGTGAAATGA
AATATTTGGGCAGTCCCATTACTACTGTTCCAAAATTGGATAAAAATCCAAACCTAGGAGAAGACCAGGC
AGAAGAGATTTCAGATGAATTAATGGAGTTTTCCCTGAAAGATCAAGAAGCAAAGGTGAGCAGAAGTGGC
CTATATCGCTCCCCGTCGATGCCAGAGAACTTGAACAGGCCAAGACTGAAGCAGGTGGAAAAATTCAAGG
ACAACACAATACCAGATAAAGTTAAAAAAAAGTATTTTTCTGGCCAAGGAAAGCTCAGGAAGGGCTTATG
TTTAAAGAAGACAGTCTCTCTGTGTGACATTACTATCACTCAGATGCTGGAGGAAGATTCTAACCAGGGG
CACCTGATTGGTGATTTTTCCAAGGTATGTGCGCTGCCAACCGTGTCAGGGAAACACCAAGATCTGAAGT
ATGTCAACCCAGAAACAGTGGCTGCCTTACTGTCGGGGAAGTTCCAGGGTCTGATTGAGAAGTTTTATGT
CATTGATTGTCGCTATCCATATGAGTATCTGGGAGGACACATCCAGGGAGCCTTAAACTTATATAGTCAG
GAAGAACTGTTTAACTTCTTTCTGAAGAAGCCCATCGTCCCTTTGGACACCCAGAAGAGAATAATCATCG
TGTTCCACTGTGAATTCTCCTCAGAGAGGGGCCCCCGAATGTGCCGCTGTCTGCGTGAAGAGGACAGGTC
TCTGAACCAGTATCCTGCATTGTACTACCCAGAGCTATATATCCTTAAAGGCGGCTACAGAGACTTCTTT
CCAGAATATATGGAACTGTGTGAACCACAGAGCTACTGCCCTATGCATCATCAGGACCACAAGACTGAGT
TGCTGAGGTGTCGAAGCCAGAGCAAAGTGCAGGAAGGGGAGCGGCAGCTGCGGGAGCAGATTGCCCTTCT
GGTGAAGGACATGAGCCCATTAATTAAATAGCGATTAATAACGAGGATCTGGCCGCGAAGTTCCTATTCC
GAAGTTCCTATTCTCTAGAAAGTATAGGAACTTCAGATCCGGATTAGTCCAATTTGTTAAAGACAGGATA
TCAGTGGTCCAGGCTCTAGTTTTGACTCAACAATATCACCAGCTGAAGCCTATAGAGTACGAGCCATAGA
TAAAATAAAAGATTTTATTTAGTCTCCAGAAAAAGGGGGGAATGAAAGACCCCACCTGTAGGTTTGGCAA
GCTAGCTCGACTTCTGTTCGCGCGCTTCTGCTCCCCGAGCTCGAGCCCACAACCCCTCACTCGGGGCGCC
AGTCCTCCGATTGACTGAGTCGCCCGGGTACCCGTGTATCCAATAAACCCTCTTGCAGTTGCATCCGACT
TGTGGTCTCGCTGTTCCTTGGGAGGGTCTCCTCTGAGTGATTGACTACCCGTCAGCGGGGGTCTTTCACA
CATGCAGCATGTATCAAAATTAATTTGGTTTTTTTTCTTAAGTATTTACATTAAATGGCCATAGTACTTA
AAGTTACATTGGCTTCCTTGAAATAAACATGGAGTATTCAGAATGTGTCATAAATATTTCTAATTTTAAG
ATAGTATCTCCATTGGCTTTCTACTTTTTCTTTTATTTTTTTTTGTCCTCTGTCTTCCATTTGTTGTTGT
TGTTGTTTGTTTGTTTGTTTGTTGGTTGGTTGGTTAATTTTTTTTTAAAGATCCTACACTATAGTTCAAG
CTAGACTATTAGCTACTCTGTAACCCAGGGTGACCTTGAAGTCATGGGTAGCCTGCTGTTTTAGCCTTCC
CACATCTAAGATTACAGGTATGAGCTATCATTTTTGGTATATTGATTGATTGATTGATTGATGTGTGTGT
GTGTGATTGTGTTTGTGTGTGTGACTGTGAAAATGTGTGTATGGGTGTGTGTGAATGTGTGTATGTATGT
GTGTGTGTGAGTGTGTGTGTGTGTGTGTGCATGTGTGTGTGTGTGACTGTGTCTATGTGTATGACTGTGT
GTGTGTGTGTGTGTGTGTGTGTGTGTGTGTGTGTGTGTGTGTTGTGAAAAAATATTCTATGGTAGTGAGA
GCCAACGCTCCGGCTCAGGTGTCAGGTTGGTTTTTGAGACAGAGTCTTTCACTTAGCTTGGAATTAATTC
ACTGGCCGTCGTTTTACAACGTCGTGACTGGGAAAACCCTGGCGTTACCCAACTTAATCGCCTTGCAGCA
CATCCCCCTTTCGCCAGCTGGCGTAATAGCGAAGAGGCCCGCACCGATCGCCCTTCCCAACAGTTGCGCA
GCCTGAATGGCGAATGGCGCCTGATGCGGTATTTTCTCCTTACGCATCTGTGCGGTATTTCACACCGCAT
ATGGTGCACTCTCAGTACAATCTGCTCTGATGCCGCATAGTTAAGCCAGCCCCGACACCCGCCAACACCC
GCTGACGCGCCCTGACGGGCTTGTCTGCTCCCGGCATCCGCTTACAGACAAGCTGTGACCGTCTCCGGGA
GCTGCATGTGTCAGAGGTTTTCACCGTCATCACCGAAACGCGCGATGACGAAAGGGCCTCGTGATACGCC
TATTTTTATAGGTTAATGTCATGATAATAATGGTTTCTTAGACGTCAGGTGGCACTTTTCGGGGAAATGT
GCGCGGAACCCCTATTTGTTTATTTTTCTAAATACATTCAAATATGTATCCGCTCATGAGACAATAACCC
TGATAAATGCTTCAATAATATTGAAAAAGGAAGAGTATGAGTATTCAACATTTCCGTGTCGCCCTTATTC
CCTTTTTTGCGGCATTTTGCCTTCCTGTTTTTGCTCACCCAGAAACGCTGGTGAAAGTAAAAGATGCTGA
AGATCAGTTGGGTGCACGAGTGGGTTACATCGAACTGGATCTCAACAGCGGTAAGATCCTTGAGAGTTTT
CGCCCCGAAGAACGTTTTCCAATGATGAGCACTTTTAAAGTTCTGCTATGTGGCGCGGTATTATCCCGTA
TTGACGCCGGGCAAGAGCAACTCGGTCGCCGCATACACTATTCTCAGAATGACTTGGTTGAGTACTCACC
AGTCACAGAAAAGCATCTTACGGATGGCATGACAGTAAGAGAATTATGCAGTGCTGCCATAACCATGAGT
GATAACACTGCGGCCAACTTACTTCTGACAACGATCGGAGGACCGAAGGAGCTAACCGCTTTTTTGCACA
ACATGGGGGATCATGTAACTCGCCTTGATCGTTGGGAACCGGAGCTGAATGAAGCCATACCAAACGACGA
GCGTGACACCACGATGCCTGTAGCAATGGCAACAACGTTGCGCAAACTATTAACTGGCGAACTACTTACT
CTAGCTTCCCGGCAACAATTAATAGACTGGATGGAGGCGGATAAAGTTGCAGGACCACTTCTGCGCTCGG
CCCTTCCGGCTGGCTGGTTTATTGCTGATAAATCTGGAGCCGGTGAGCGTGGGTCTCGCGGTATCATTGC
AGCACTGGGGCCAGATGGTAAGCCCTCCCGTATCGTAGTTATCTACACGACGGGGAGTCAGGCAACTATG
GATGAACGAAATAGACAGATCGCTGAGATAGGTGCCTCACTGATTAAGCATTGGTAACTGTCAGACCAAG
TTTACTCATATATACTTTAGATTGATTTAAAACTTCATTTTTAATTTAAAAGGATCTAGGTGAAGATCCT
TTTTGATAATCTCATGACCAAAATCCCTTAACGTGAGTTTTCGTTCCACTGAGCGTCAGACCCCGTAGAA
AAGATCAAAGGATCTTCTTGAGATCCTTTTTTTCTGCGCGTAATCTGCTGCTTGCAAACAAAAAAACCAC
CGCTACCAGCGGTGGTTTGTTTGCCGGATCAAGAGCTACCAACTCTTTTTCCGAAGGTAACTGGCTTCAG
CAGAGCGCAGATACCAAATACTGTCCTTCTAGTGTAGCCGTAGTTAGGCCACCACTTCAAGAACTCTGTA
GCACCGCCTACATACCTCGCTCTGCTAATCCTGTTACCAGTGGCTGCTGCCAGTGGCGATAAGTCGTGTC
TTACCGGGTTGGACTCAAGACGATAGTTACCGGATAAGGCGCAGCGGTCGGGCTGAACGGGGGGTTCGTG
CACACAGCCCAGCTTGGAGCGAACGACCTACACCGAACTGAGATACCTACAGCGTGAGCATTGAGAAAGC
GCCACGCTTCCCGAAGGGAGAAAGGCGGACAGGTATCCGGTAAGCGGCAGGGTCGGAACAGGAGAGCGCA
CGAGGGAGCTTCCAGGGGGAAACGCCTGGTATCTTTATAGTCCTGTCGGGTTTCGCCACCTCTGACTTGA
GCGTCGATTTTTGTGATGCTCGTCAGGGGGGCGGAGCCTATGGAAAAACGCCAGCAACGCGGCCTTTTTA
CGGTTCCTGGCCTTTTGCTGGCCTTTTGCTCACATGTTCTTTCCTGCGTTATCCCCTGATTCTGTGGATA
ACCGTATTACCGCCTTTGAGTGAGCTGATACCGCTCGCCGCAGCCGAACGACCGAGCGCAGCGAGTCAGT
GAGCGAGGAAGCGGAAGAGCGCCCAATACGCAAACCGCCTCTCCCCGCGCGTTGGCCGATTCATTAATGC
AGCTGGCACGACAGGTTTCCCGACTGGAAAGCGGGCAGTGAGCGCAACGCAATTAATGTGAGTTAGCTCA
CTCATTAGGCACCCCAGGCTTTACACTTTATGCTTCCGGCTCGTATGTTGTGTGGAATTGTGAGCGGATA
ACAATTTCACACAGGAAACAGCTATGACCATGATTACGC
