>Addgene plasmid #90010 | pSF3-Flag-Cbir-Cdc25C WT_Myc-Nbir-14-3-3e | addgene partial sequence | sequence record 190192 | Addgene Partial NGS Result
TACGCCAAGCTAGCTTTGCTCTTAGGAGTTTCCTAATACATCCCAAACTCAAATATATAAAGCATTTGAC
TTGTTCTATGCCCTAGGGGGCGGGGGGAAGCTAAGCCAGCTTTTTTTAACATTTAAAATGTTAATTCCAT
TTTAAATGCACAGATGTTTTTATTTCATAAGGGTTTCAATGTGCATGAATGCTGCAATATTCCTGTTACC
AAAGCTAGTATAAATAAAAATAGATAAACGTGGAAATTACTTAGAGTTTCTGTCATTAACGTTTCCTTCC
TCAGTTGACAACATAAATGCGCTGCTGAGAAGCCAGTTTGCATCTGTCAGGATCAATTTCCCATTATGCC
AGTCATATTAATTACTAGTCAATTAGTTGATTTTTATTTTTGACATATACATGTGAAAGACCCCACCTGT
AGGTTTGGCAAGCTAGCTTAAGTAACGCCATTTTGCAAGGCATGGAAAAATACATAACTGAGAATAGAAA
AGTTCAGATCAAGGTCAGGAACAGATGGAACAGCTGAATATGGGCCAAACAGGATATCTGTGGTAAGCAG
TTCCTGCCCCGGCTCAGGGCCAAGAACAGATGGAACAGCTGAATATGGGCCAAACAGGATATCTGTGGTA
AGCAGTTCCTGCCCCGGCTCAGGGCCAAGAACAGATGGTCCCCAGATGCGGTCCAGCCCTCAGCAGTTTC
TAGAGAACCATCAGATGTTTCCAGGGTGCCCCAAGGACCTGAAATGACCCTGTGCCTTATTTGAACTAAC
CAATCAGTTCGCTTCTCGCTTCTGTTCGCGCGCTTCTGCTCCCCGAGCTCAATAAAAGAGCCCACAACCC
CTCACTCGGCGCGCCAGTCCTCCGATTGACTGAGTCGCCCGGGTACCCGTGTATCCAATAAACCCTCTTG
CAGTTGCATCCGACTTGTGGTCTCGCTGTTCCTTGGGAGGGTCTCCTCTGAGTGATTGACTACCCGTCAG
CGGGGGTCTTTCATTTGGGGGCTCGTCCGGGATCGGGAGACCCCTGCCCAGGGACCACCGACCCACCACC
GGGAGGTAAGCTGGCCAGCAACTTATCTGTGTCTGTCCGATTGTCTAGTGTCTATGACTGATTTTATGCG
CCTGCGTCGGTACTAGTTAGCTAACTAGCTCTGTATCTGGCGGACCCGTGGTGGAACTGACGAGTTCGGA
ACACCCGGCCGCAACCCTGGGAGACGTCCCAGGGACTTCGGGGGCCGTTTTTGTGGCCCGACCTGAGTCC
TAAAATCCCGATCGTTTAGGACTCTTTGGTGCACCCCCCTTAGAGGAGGGATATGTGGTTCTGGTAGGAG
ACGAGAACCTAAAACAGTTCCCGCCTCCGTCTGAATTTTTGCTTTCGGTTTGGGACCGAAGCCGCGCCGC
GCGTCTTGTCTGCTGCAGCATCGTTCTGTGTTGTCTCTGTCTGACTGTGTTTCTGTATTTGTCTGAAAAT
ATGGGCCCGGGCTAGCCTGTTACCACTCCCTTAAGTTTGACCTTAGGTCACTGGAAAGATGTCGAGCGGA
TCGCTCACAACCAGTCGGTAGATGTCAAGAAGAGACGTTGGGTTACCTTCTGCTCTGCAGAATGGCCAAC
CTTTAACGTCGGATGGCCGCGAGACGGCACCTTTAACCGAGACCTCATCACCCAGGTTAAGATCAAGGTC
TTTTCACCTGGCCCGCATGGACACCCAGACCAGGTCCCCTACATCGTGACCTGGGAAGCCTTGGCTTTTG
ACCCCCCTCCCTGGGTCAAGCCCTTTGTACACCCTAAGCCTCCGCCTCCTCTTCCTCCATCCGCCCCGTC
TCTCCCCCTTGAACCTCCTCGTTCGACCCCGCCTCGATCCTCCCTTTATCCAGCCCTCACTCCTTCTCTA
GGCGCCCCCATATGGCCATATGAGATCCGAAGTTCCTATTCCGAAGTTCCTATTCTTCAAATAGTATAGG
AACTTCAGATCATAATCAGCCATACCACATTTGTAGAGGTTTTACTTGCTTTAAAAAACCTCCCACACCT
CCCCCTGAACCTGAAACATAAAATGAATGCAATTGTTGTTGTTAACTTGTTTATTGCAGCTTATAATGGT
TACAAATAAGGCAATAGCATCACAAATTTCACAAATAAGGCATTTTTTTCACTGCATTCTAGTTTTGGTT
TGTCCAAACTCATCAATGTATCTTATCATGTCTGGATCTCAAATCCCTCGGAAGCTGCGCCTGTCTTAGG
TTGGAGTGATACATTTTTATCACTTTTACCCGTCTTTGGATTAGGCAGTAGCTCTGACGGCCCTCCTGTC
TTAGGTTAGTGAAAAATGTCACTCTCTTACCCGTCATTGGCTGTCCAGCTTAGCTCGCAGGGGAGGTGGT
CTGGATCCCTAACGCGTCTGATTTTCGTCTTCCACGTCCTGCAGCGCTTCTTTATTCTGCTCTTCACCGT
CACCCTGCATGTCTGAAGTCCATAGTGTCAGATTATCACGTAACAACTGCATGATAAGTGTAGAGTCCTT
ATAGCTTTCTTCACTCAGCGTATCCAGTTCTGCAATTGCATCATCAAAAGCTGCTTTTGCCAACCTGCAG
GCACGGTCAGGGGAATTAAGAATTTCGTAGTAGAATACGGAAAAATTGAGAGCAAGACCTAAGCGAATAG
GATGCGTTGGTGGAAGTTCTGTCATTGCAATATCACTAGCAGCTTTATAAGCCACTAGGCTGTTCTCCGC
AGCCTCCTTCCTGTCGTTTCCTGTGGCAAATTCTGCCAGATACCTGTGGTAGTCCCCTTTCATTTTATAA
TAGAAAACCTTGGACTCGCCAGTGTTAGCTGCTGGAATGAGGTGTTTGTCCAGTACATCCAGAATGTCAC
AACAGATTAACTTTAGCTCAGTCTCAACCATTTGCCGATATTCCCGAATCATTTTTAGCTTGTCTTCTCC
TCCCTTGTTTTCTTCTTTCTGTTCAATGCTGCTGATTATTCTCCAGGAGGCTCTTCTAGCTCCAATCACA
TTCTTATATGCAACAGATAGGAGGTTTCTTTCTTCAACTGTCAGCTCCACATCCATCCCTGCTACTTTCT
TCATTGACCCCACCATTTCGTCGTATCGCTCAGCCTGCTCGGCCAGCTTCGCCTGGTACACCAGATCCTC
TCGATCATCCATATCGATGCCCCGGGAGGCGTAGGAGATCTGGCCGCCGCCGGAGGAGCCGCCGCCATGT
TTCTCCTGCTCGAACAGCTCCAGAGCGGCTCTCAGCTCTCTGATCAGCATGGCGGCCAGGGTGTTCCGGT
CCAGGTTGATGCCAGCCTCCTGCAGGGTGATCCAGCCCTGGTTCACCACGCTCTCCTCCACTCTTCTCAT
GGCCATGTTGATTCCGGCTCCGATCACGATCTGAGCGGCATCGCCTGTCTTGCCTGTCAGCTCCACCAGG
ATGCCAGCCAGCTTGCGGTCCTGGAGGTACAGGTCATTAGGCCACTTCACTCTCACCTTGTCGGCTCCCA
GCTTTCTCAGCACCTCGGCCATCACGATTCCGATCACCAGACTCAGTCCGATGGCAGCAGCAGGTCCCTG
CTCCAGTCTCCAGAACATGGACAGGTACAGGTTGGCTCCGAATGGGCTGAACCACTTCCGTCCTCTGCCT
CCTCTGCCAGCCTGCTGGTACTCGGCGATGCAGGCGTCGCCGGACTTCAGCTCTCCGATTCTGTCCAGCA
GGTACTGATTGGTGGAGTCGATCACAGGCAGCACGGCCACGCTTCCGCCATCCAGCTGTCCCAGGATCTG
CTTGGCGTTCAGCAGCTGGATAGGCTCAGGCAGGCTGTAGCCCTTGCCAGGCACGGTGAACACGTCCACT
CCCCAGTCTCTCAGTGTCTGGATGTGCTTGTTGATGGCGGCTCTGCTCATTCCCAGGGTCTCTCCCAGCT
GCTCGCCAGAGTGGAACTCGCCGTTGGCCAGCAGGGCGATCAGCTTCAGGGGCACGGTGTTGTCCTTGTC
GAGATCCTCTTCTGAGATGAGTTTTTGTTCCATCTCGACCGCGGAGGCTGGATCGGTCCCGGTGTCTTCT
ATGGAGGTCAAAACAGCGTGGATGGCGTCTCCAGGCGATCTGACGGTTCACTAAACGAGCTCTGCTTATA
TAGGCCTCCCACCGTACAC
