>Addgene plasmid #90010 | pSF3-Flag-Cbir-Cdc25C WT_Myc-Nbir-14-3-3e | addgene partial sequence | sequence record 190193 | Addgene Partial NGS Result
AACCGTCAGATCGCCTGGAGACGCCATCCACGCTGTTTTGACCTCCATAGAAGACACCGGGACCGATCCA
GCCTCCGCGGAATTCGGCCGGCCTCAATTATGGACTACAAGGACGACGATGACAAGATTAACGGACTGGC
TCCTTACCTGAGCAGATGGGAGAAGCTGGACAACTTCATCAACAGACCTGTGAAGCTGATCATCGGCGAC
AAGGAAATCTTCGGCATCTCCAGAGGAATCGACAAGCAGGGAGCTCTGCTGCTGGAGCAGGACGGAATCA
TCAAGCCCTGGATGGGCGGAGAAATCTCCCTGAGAAGCGCAGAGAAGCTCGAGGCGAACCAGATCTCCTA
CGCCTCCCGGGGCGGCGGCTCCTCCGGCGGCGGCGTTTGTTTCATGTCCTCTACGGAACTCTTCTCATCC
ACAAGAGAGGAAGGAAGCTCTGGCTCAGGACCCAGTTTTAGGTCTAATCAAAGGAAAATGTTAAACCTGC
TCCTGGAGAGAGACACTTCCTTTACCGTCTGTCCAGATGTCCCTAGAACTCCAGTGGGCAAATTTCTTGG
TGATTCTGCAAACCTAAGCATTTTGTCTGGAGGAACCCCAAAATGTTGCCTCGATCTTTCGAATCTTAGC
AGTGGGGAGATAACTGCCACTCAGCTTACCACTTCTGCAGACCTTGATGAAACTGGTCACCTGGATTCTT
CAGGACTTCAGGAAGTGCATTTAGCTGGGATGAATCATGACCAGCACCTAATGAAATGTAGCCCAGCACA
GCTTCTTTGTAGCACTCCGAATGGTTTGGACCGTGGCCATAGAAAGAGAGATGCAATGTGTAGTTCATCT
GCAAATAAAGAAAATGACAATGGAAACTTGGTGGACAGTGAAATGAAATATTTGGGCAGTCCCATTACTA
CTGTTCCAAAATTGGATAAAAATCCAAACCTAGGAGAAGACCAGGCAGAAGAGATTTCAGATGAATTAAT
GGAGTTTTCCCTGAAAGATCAAGAAGCAAAGGTGAGCAGAAGTGGCCTATATCGCTCCCCGTCGATGCCA
GAGAACTTGAACAGGCCAAGACTGAAGCAGGTGGAAAAATTCAAGGACAACACAATACCAGATAAAGTTA
AAAAAAAGTATTTTTCTGGCCAAGGAAAGCTCAGGAAGGGCTTATGTTTAAAGAAGACAGTCTCTCTGTG
TGACATTACTATCACTCAGATGCTGGAGGAAGATTCTAACCAGGGGCACCTGATTGGTGATTTTTCCAAG
GTATGTGCGCTGCCAACCGTGTCAGGGAAACACCAAGATCTGAAGTATGTCAACCCAGAAACAGTGGCTG
CCTTACTGTCGGGGAAGTTCCAGGGTCTGATTGAGAAGTTTTATGTCATTGATTGTCGCTATCCATATGA
GTATCTGGGAGGACACATCCAGGGAGCCTTAAACTTATATAGTCAGGAAGAACTGTTTAACTTCTTTCTG
AAGAAGCCCATCGTCCCTTTGGACACCCAGAAGAGAATAATCATCGTGTTCCACTGTGAATTCTCCTCAG
AGAGGGGCCCCCGAATGTGCCGCTGTCTGCGTGAAGAGGACAGGTCTCTGAACCAGTATCCTGCATTGTA
CTACCCAGAGCTATATATCCTTAAAGGCGGCTACAGAGACTTCTTTCCAGAATATATGGAACTGTGTGAA
CCACAGAGCTACTGCCCTATGCATCATCAGGACCACAAGACTGAGTTGCTGAGGTGTCGAAGCCAGAGCA
AAGTGCAGGAAGGGGAGCGGCAGCTGCGGGAGCAGATTGCCCTTCTGGTGAAGGACATGAGCCCATTAAT
TAAATAGCGATTAATAACGAGGATCTGGCCGCGAAGTTCCTATTCCGAAGTTCCTATTCTCTAGAAAGTA
TAGGAACTTCAGATCCGGATTAGTCCAATTTGTTAAAGACAGGATATCAGTGGTCCAGGCTCTAGTTTTG
ACTCAACAATATCACCAGCTGAAGCCTATAGAGTACGAGCCATAGATAAAATAAAAGATTTTATTTAGTC
TCCAGAAAAAGGGGGGAATGAAAGACCCCACCTGTAGGTTTGGCAAGCTAGCTCGACTTCTGTTCGCGCG
CTTCTGCTCCCCGAGCTCGAGCCCACAACCCCTCACTCGGGGCGCCAGTCCTCCGATTGACTGAGTCGCC
CGGGTACCCGTGTATCCAATAAACCCTCTTGCAGTTGCATCCGACTTGTGGTCTCGCTGTTCCTTGGGAG
GGTCTCCTCTGAGTGATTGACTACCCGTCAGCGGGGGTCTTTCACATGCAGCATGTATCAAAATTAATTT
GGTTTTTTTTCTTAAGTATTTACATTAAATGGCCATAGTACTTAAAGTTACATTGGCTTCCTTGAAATAA
ACATGGAGTATTCAGAATGTGTCATAAATATTTCTAATTTTAAGATAGTATCTCCATTGGCTTTCTACTT
TTTCTTTTATTTTTTTTTGTCCTCTGTCTTCCATTTGTTGTTGTTGTTGTTTGTTTGTTTGTTTGTTGGT
TGGTTGGTTAATTTTTTTTTAAAGATCCTACACTATAGTTCAAGCTAGACTATTAGCTACTCTGTAACCC
AGGGTGACCTTGAAGTCATGGGTAGCCTGCTGTTTTAGCCTTCCCACATCTAAGATTACAGGTATGAGCT
ATCATTTTTGGTATATTGATTGATTGATTGATTGATGTGTGTGTGTGTGATTGTGTTTGT
